Addgene plasmid #138838: pPD390 VP64-ZF158
Purpose: Constitutive expression of VP64-ZF158 under the CMV promoter.
Depositing lab: Joshua Leonard. Depositing organization: Northwestern University. Publication: The COMET toolkit for composing customizable genetic programs in mammalian cells. Donahue PS, Draut JW, Muldoon JJ, Edelstein HI, Bagheri N, Leonard JN. Nat Commun. 2020 Feb 7;11(1):779. doi: 10.1038/s41467-019-14147-5. PubMed 32034124.
Backbone
  Vector backbone: pPD005 pcDNA Golden Gate
  Vector type: Mammalian Expression, Synthetic Biology
Growth in bacteria
  Bacterial resistance: Ampicillin, 100 μg/mL
  Growth temperature: 37°C
  Growth strain: DH5alpha
  Copy number: High Copy
Gene/Insert
  Gene/Insert name: VP64-ZF158
  Species: Synthetic
  Promoter: CMV
  Tag / fusion protein: 3xFlag (N terminal on insert)
  Cloning method: Restriction Enzyme; 5′ cloning site NheI (not destroyed); 3′ cloning site NotI (not destroyed)
  Sequencing primers: 5′ CGCAAATGGGCGGTAGGCGTG; 3′ TAGAAGGCACAGTCGAGG
Terms and licenses: Academic/Nonprofit Terms; Industry Terms: Not Available to Industry
Depositor comments: Leonard Lab plasmid reference number: L1367
How to cite: pPD390 VP64-ZF158 was a gift from Joshua Leonard (Addgene plasmid # 138838 ; http://n2t.net/addgene:138838 ; RRID:Addgene_138838)
