[The description below was written by a language model from this plasmid's Addgene catalogue record and pLannotate feature annotations shown in this document.]
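Description:
pPD390 VP64-ZF158 is a mammalian expression plasmid of about 4.9 kb, built on pPD005, a pcDNA-derived backbone adapted for Golden Gate assembly. It belongs to the COMET toolkit of parts for composing genetic programs in mammalian cells. It is maintained in E. coli through a high-copy ColE1/pUC-type origin and selected with ampicillin via the β-lactamase gene and its native promoter. An f1 origin is also present. Downstream of the expression cassette lies an SV40 early promoter followed by only a short fragment of a bleomycin-family resistance gene and an SV40 polyadenylation signal. The plasmid therefore does not appear to carry an intact mammalian selection marker, which suggests it is suited mainly to transient transfection. Small annotated fragments such as the lac promoter/operator, lacI, bom and a short HIV-1 LTR match are backbone remnants or incidental hits with no evident functional role.

The payload is a synthetic transcription factor cloned between NheI and NotI sites. It is transcribed constitutively from the human CMV immediate-early enhancer and promoter and terminated by the bovine growth hormone polyadenylation signal. A T7 promoter sits just upstream of the coding region. The open reading frame carries an N-terminal 3xFLAG epitope for detection, followed by VP64, four tandem copies of the minimal herpes simplex virus VP16 activation domain, fused to the engineered zinc finger DNA-binding domain ZF158. The automated annotation picks up only short fragments of the tag and the VP16 repeats and does not annotate the zinc finger itself. When expressed, the protein should activate promoters that carry binding sites for ZF158, but the record does not describe the target sequence or any paired reporter.
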