Features (pLannotate 1.2.2; 21 found; start..end, strand, type, name):
     28..80      -  misc_feature   bom (fragment): basis of mobility region from pBR322
    235..614     +  enhancer       CMV enhancer: human cytomegalovirus immediate early enhancer
    615..818     +  promoter       CMV promoter: human cytomegalovirus (CMV) immediate early promoter
    814..847     +  LTR            5' LTR (truncated) (fragment): truncated 5' long terminal repeat (LTR) from HIV-1
    863..881     +  promoter       T7 promoter: promoter for bacteriophage T7 RNA polymerase
    952..975     +  CDS            3xFLAG (fragment): three tandem FLAG® epitope tags
   1147..1163    +  CDS            VP96 (fragment): 6 tandem repeats of the minimal activation domain of herpes simplex virus VP16 (Cheng et al., 2013)
   1563..1674    +  polyA_signal   bGH poly(A) signal: bovine growth hormone polyadenylation signal
   1791..1812    +  promoter       SV40 promoter (fragment): SV40 enhancer and early promoter
   1833..2261    +  rep_origin     f1 ori (sequence partly withheld): f1 bacteriophage origin of replication; arrow indicates direction of (+) strand synthesis
   2266..2288    +  promoter       SV40 promoter (fragment): SV40 enhancer and early promoter
   2289..2480    +  promoter       SV40 promoter: SV40 early promoter
   2507..2605    +  CDS            ble (fragment): BLE_KLEPN - Experimental evidence at protein level: Swiss-Prot protein existence level 1. Binding protein with a strong affinity to the bleomycin family of antibiotics. Binds to CL990; an antimitotic-antibiotic compound. From Klebsiella pneumoniae.
   2600..2721    +  polyA_signal   SV40 poly(A) signal: SV40 polyadenylation signal
   2794..2810    -  protein_bind   lac operator: The lac repressor binds to the lac operator to inhibit transcription in E. coli. This inhibition can be relieved by adding lactose or isopropyl-β-D-thiogalactopyranoside (IPTG). lac repressor encoded by lacI
   2818..2848    -  promoter       lac promoter: promoter for the E. coli lac operon
   2863..2884    -  protein_bind   CAP binding site: CAP binding activates transcription in the presence of cAMP. E. coli catabolite activator protein
   2897..2989    -  CDS            lacI (fragment): lac repressor; lacI; The lac repressor binds to the lac operator to inhibit transcription in E. coli. This inhibition can be relieved by adding lactose or isopropyl-β-D-thiogalactopyranoside (IPTG).
   3172..3760    -  rep_origin     ori: high-copy-number ColE1/pMB1/pBR322/pUC origin of replication
   3931..4791    -  CDS            AmpR: β-lactamase; bla; confers resistance to ampicillin, carbenicillin, and related antibiotics
   4792..4896    -  promoter       AmpR promoter: bla
>Addgene plasmid #138838 | pPD390 VP64-ZF158 | addgene full sequence | sequence record 321963 | Addgene NGS Result
GACGGATCGGGAGATCTCCCGATCCCCTATGGTGCACTCTCAGTACAATCTGCTCTGATGCCGCATAGTT
AAGCCAGTATCTGCTCCCTGCTTGTGTGTTGGAGGTCGCTGAGTAGTGCGCGAGCAAAATTTAAGCTACA
ACAAGGCAAGGCTTGACCGACAATTGCATGAAGAATCTGCTTAGGGTTAGGCGTTTTGCGCTGCTTCGCG
ATGTACGGGCCAGATATACGCGTTGACATTGATTATTGACTAGTTATTAATAGTAATCAATTACGGGGTC
ATTAGTTCATAGCCCATATATGGAGTTCCGCGTTACATAACTTACGGTAAATGGCCCGCCTGGCTGACCG
CCCAACGACCCCCGCCCATTGACGTCAATAATGACGTATGTTCCCATAGTAACGCCAATAGGGACTTTCC
ATTGACGTCAATGGGTGGAGTATTTACGGTAAACTGCCCACTTGGCAGTACATCAAGTGTATCATATGCC
AAGTACGCCCCCTATTGACGTCAATGACGGTAAATGGCCCGCCTGGCATTATGCCCAGTACATGACCTTA
TGGGACTTTCCTACTTGGCAGTACATCTACGTATTAGTCATCGCTATTACCATGGTGATGCGGTTTTGGC
AGTACATCAATGGGCGTGGATAGCGGTTTGACTCACGGGGATTTCCAAGTCTCCACCCCATTGACGTCAA
TGGGAGTTTGTTTTGGCACCAAAATCAACGGGACTTTCCAAAATGTCGTAACAACTCCGCCCCATTGACG
CAAATGGGCGGTAGGCGTGTACGGTGGGAGGTCTATATAAGCAGAGCTCTCTGGCTAACTAGAGAACCCA
CTGCTTACTGGCTTATCGAAATTAATACGACTCACTATAGGGAGTCCCAAGCTGGCTAGCGCCACCATGG
ATTATAAGGATCACGATGGCGACTACAAGGACCACGATATTGACTACAAAGACGATGACGATAAAATGGC
TCCTAAGAAAAAGCGCAAAGTCGGTATCCATGGCGTTCCCGGATCAGACGCATTGGACGATTTTGATCTG
GATATGCTGGGAAGTGACGCCCTCGATGATTTTGACCTTGACATGCTTGGTTCGGATGCCCTTGATGACT
TTGACCTCGACATGCTCGGCAGTGACGCCCTTGATGATTTCGACCTGGACATGCTGATTAACTCTAGAAG
TTCCGGATCTTCTGGTTCTGGTTCTGGTTCAGGATCCGGTACCGGTGGAGCTAGACCCGGGGAGCGCCCC
TTCCAGTGTCGCATTTGCATGCGGAACTTTTCGGATAAAACTAAATTGAGAGTTCATACCCGTACTCATA
CCGGTGAAAAACCGTTTCAGTGTCGGATCTGTATGCGAAATTTCTCCGTTAGACATAATTTGACTAGACA
TCTACGTACGCACACCGGCGAGAAGCCATTCCAATGCCGAATATGCATGCGCAACTTCAGTCAATCTACT
TCTTTGCAAAGACACCTAAAAACCCACCTGAGAGGATCTTAAGCGGCCGCTCGAGTCTAGAGGGCCCGTT
TAAACCCGCTGATCAGCCTCGACTGTGCCTTCTAGTTGCCAGCCATCTGTTGTTTGCCCCTCCCCCGTGC
CTTCCTTGACCCTGGAAGGTGCCACTCCCACTGTCCTTTCCTAATAAAATGAGGAAATTGCATCGCATTG
TCTGAGTAGGTGTCATTCTATTCTGGGGGGTGGGGTGGGGCAGGACAGCAAGGGGGAGGATTGGGAAGTC
AATAGCAGGCATGCTGGGGATGCGGTGGGCTCTATGGCTTCTGAGGCGGAAAGAACCAGCTGGGGCTCTA
GGGGGTATCCCC
[124 nt withheld, positions 1833-1956]
C
[91 nt withheld, positions 1958-2048]
A
[49 nt withheld, positions 2050-2098]
CCTTTGACGTTGGAGTCCACGTTCTTT
[37 nt withheld, positions 2126-2162]
ACCCTATCTCGGTCTATTCTTTTGATTTATAAGGGATTTTGCCGATTTCGGCCTATTGGTTAAAAAATGA
GCTGATTTAACAAAAATTTAACGCGAATTAATTCTGTGGAATGTGTGTCAGTTAGGCTCAATTAGTCAGC
AACCATAGTCCCGCCCCTAACTCCGCCCATCCCGCCCCTAACTCCGCCCAGTTCCGCCCATTCTCCGCCC
CATGGCTGACTAATTTTTTTTATTTATGCAGAGGCCGAGGCCGCCTCTGCCTCTGAGCTATTCCAGAAGT
AGTGAGGAGGCTTTTTTGGAGGCCTAGGCTTTTGCAAAAAGCTCCCGGGAGCTTGTATATCCATTTTCGG
AGGTTGGGCTTCGGAATCGTTTTCCGGGACGCCGGCTGGATGATCCTCCAGCGCGGGGATCTCATGCTGG
AGTTCTTCGCCCACCCCAACTTGTTTATTGCAGCTTATAATGGTTACAAATAAAGCAATAGCATCACAAA
TTTCACAAATAAAGCATTTTTTTCACTGCATTCTAGTTGTGGTTTGTCCAAACTCATCAATGTATCTTAT
CATGTCTGTATACCGTCGACCTCTAGCTAGAGCTTGGCGTAATCATGGTCATAGCTGTTTCCTGTGTGAA
ATTGTTATCCGCTCACAATTCCACACAACATACGAGCCGGAAGCATAAAGTGTAAAGCCTGGGGTGCCTA
ATGAGTGAGCTAACTCACATTAATTGCGTTGCGCTCACTGCCCGCTTTCCAGTCGGGAAACCTGTCGTGC
CAGCTGCATTAATGAATCGGCCAACGCGCGGGGAGAGGCGGTTTGCGTATTGGGCGCTCTTCCGCTTCCT
CGCTCACTGACTCGCTGCGCTCGGTCGTTCGGCTGCGGCGAGCGGTATCAGCTCACTCAAAGGCGGTAAT
ACGGTTATCCACAGAATCAGGGGATAACGCAGGAAAGAACATGTGAGCAAAAGGCCAGCAAAAGGCCAGG
AACCGTAAAAAGGCCGCGTTGCTGGCGTTTTTCCATAGGCTCCGCCCCCCTGACGAGCATCACAAAAATC
GACGCTCAAGTCAGAGGTGGCGAAACCCGACAGGACTATAAAGATACCAGGCGTTTCCCCCTGGAAGCTC
CCTCGTGCGCTCTCCTGTTCCGACCCTGCCGCTTACCGGATACCTGTCCGCCTTTCTCCCTTCGGGAAGC
GTGGCGCTTTCTCATAGCTCACGCTGTAGGTATCTCAGTTCGGTGTAGGTCGTTCGCTCCAAGCTGGGCT
GTGTGCACGAACCCCCCGTTCAGCCCGACCGCTGCGCCTTATCCGGTAACTATCGTCTTGAGTCCAACCC
GGTAAGACACGACTTATCGCCACTGGCAGCAGCCACTGGTAACAGGATTAGCAGAGCGAGGTATGTAGGC
GGTGCTACAGAGTTCTTGAAGTGGTGGCCTAACTACGGCTACACTAGAAGAACAGTATTTGGTATCTGCG
CTCTGCTGAAGCCAGTTACCTTCGGAAAAAGAGTTGGTAGCTCTTGATCCGGCAAACAAACCACCGCTGG
TAGCGGTGGTTTTTTTGTTTGCAAGCAGCAGATTACGCGCAGAAAAAAAGGATCTCAAGAAGATCCTTTG
ATCTTTTCTACGGGGTCTGACGCTCAGTGGAACGAAAACTCACGTTAAGGGATTTTGGTCATGAGATTAT
CAAAAAGGATCTTCACCTAGATCCTTTTAAATTAAAAATGAAGTTTTAAATCAATCTAAAGTATATATGA
GTAAACTTGGTCTGACAGTTACCAATGCTTAATCAGTGAGGCACCTATCTCAGCGATCTGTCTATTTCGT
TCATCCATAGTTGCCTGACTCCCCGTCGTGTAGATAACTACGATACGGGAGGGCTTACCATCTGGCCCCA
GTGCTGCAATGATACCGCGAGATCCACGCTCACCGGCTCCAGATTTATCAGCAATAAACCAGCCAGCCGG
AAGGGCCGAGCGCAGAAGTGGTCCTGCAACTTTATCCGCCTCCATCCAGTCTATTAATTGTTGCCGGGAA
GCTAGAGTAAGTAGTTCGCCAGTTAATAGTTTGCGCAACGTTGTTGCCATTGCTACAGGCATCGTGGTGT
CACGCTCGTCGTTTGGTATGGCTTCATTCAGCTCCGGTTCCCAACGATCAAGGCGAGTTACATGATCCCC
CATGTTGTGCAAAAAAGCGGTTAGCTCCTTCGGTCCTCCGATCGTTGTCAGAAGTAAGTTGGCCGCAGTG
TTATCACTCATGGTTATGGCAGCACTGCATAATTCTCTTACTGTCATGCCATCCGTAAGATGCTTTTCTG
TGACTGGTGAGTACTCAACCAAGTCATTCTGAGAATAGTGTATGCGGCGACCGAGTTGCTCTTGCCCGGC
GTCAATACGGGATAATACCGCGCCACATAGCAGAACTTTAAAAGTGCTCATCATTGGAAAACGTTCTTCG
GGGCGAAAACTCTCAAGGATCTTACCGCTGTTGAGATCCAGTTCGATGTAACCCACTCGTGCACCCAACT
GATCTTCAGCATCTTTTACTTTCACCAGCGTTTCTGGGTGAGCAAAAACAGGAAGGCAAAATGCCGCAAA
AAAGGGAATAAGGGCGACACGGAAATGTTGAATACTCATACTCTTCCTTTTTCAATATTATTGAAGCATT
TATCAGGGTTATTGTCTCATGAGCGGATACATATTTGAATGTATTTAGAAAAATAAACAAATAGGGGTTC
CGCGCACATTTCCCCGAAAAGTGCCACCTGACGTC
