>Addgene plasmid #138838 | pPD390 VP64-ZF158 | depositor partial sequence | sequence record 268343 | VP64-ZF158 gene
ATGGATTATAAGGATCACGATGGCGACTACAAGGACCACGATATTGACTACAAAGACGATGACGATAAAA
TGGCTCCTAAGAAAAAGCGCAAAGTCGGTATCCATGGCGTTCCCGGATCAGACGCATTGGACGATTTTGA
TCTGGATATGCTGGGAAGTGACGCCCTCGATGATTTTGACCTTGACATGCTTGGTTCGGATGCCCTTGAT
GACTTTGACCTCGACATGCTCGGCAGTGACGCCCTTGATGATTTCGACCTGGACATGCTGATTAACTCTA
GAAGTTCCGGATCTTCTGGTTCTGGTTCTGGTTCAGGATCCGGTACCGGTGGAGCTAGACCCGGGGAGCG
CCCCTTCCAGTGTCGCATTTGCATGCGGAACTTTTCGGATAAAACTAAATTGAGAGTTCATACCCGTACT
CATACCGGTGAAAAACCGTTTCAGTGTCGGATCTGTATGCGAAATTTCTCCGTTAGACATAATTTGACTA
GACATCTACGTACGCACACCGGCGAGAAGCCATTCCAATGCCGAATATGCATGCGCAACTTCAGTCAATC
TACTTCTTTGCAAAGACACCTAAAAACCCACCTGAGAGGATCTTAA
